Addgene plasmid #153034: pSIMcpf1
Purpose: For CRISPR-Cas12a genome editing in E. coli. Contains; constituitively expressed Ascpf1 gene, a heat-inducible lambda red recombination system, an arabinose-inducible CRISPR array targeting pMB1.
Depositing lab: Nigel Scrutton. Depositing organization: University of Manchester. Publication: A plasmid toolset for CRISPR-mediated genome editing and CRISPRi gene regulation in Escherichia coli. Jervis AJ, Hanko EKR, Dunstan MS, Robinson CJ, Takano E, Scrutton NS. Microb Biotechnol. 2021 Mar 12. doi: 10.1111/1751-7915.13780. PubMed 33710766.
Backbone
  Vector backbone: pSIM18
  Total vector size (bp): 12415
  Vector type: Bacterial Expression
Growth in bacteria
  Bacterial resistance: Hygromycin, 200 μg/mL
  Growth temperature: 30°C
  Growth strain: DH5alpha
  Copy number: Low Copy
Gene/Insert
  Gene/Insert name: Ascpf1
  Species: Acidaminococcus sp. BV3L6
  Insert size (bp): 3921
Terms and licenses: Academic/Nonprofit Terms; Industry Terms: Not Available to Industry
How to cite: pSIMcpf1 was a gift from Nigel Scrutton (Addgene plasmid # 153034 ; http://n2t.net/addgene:153034 ; RRID:Addgene_153034)
