[The description below was written by a language model from this plasmid's Addgene catalogue record and pLannotate feature annotations shown in this document.]
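Description:
pSIMcpf1 is a low-copy bacterial expression plasmid of about 12.4 kb, built on the pSIM18 recombineering backbone, that combines the components needed for CRISPR-Cas12a genome editing in E. coli on one helper plasmid. It replicates from the pSC101 origin with its Rep101 protein. The sequenced record annotates this protein as the temperature-sensitive variant, which fits the recorded 30°C growth temperature and would allow the plasmid to be lost at higher temperature. Selection is by hygromycin, through an aminoglycoside phosphotransferase gene driven by the bla (AmpR) promoter.

The main insert is the 3.9 kb cas12a (cpf1) gene from Acidaminococcus sp. BV3L6. It sits downstream of a sequence matching the constitutive J23119 promoter, consistent with the stated constitutive expression. The λ Red functions Gam, Beta and Exo are arranged as an operon ending at the λ tL3 terminator. A match to a PL-derived promoter lies upstream of them, and the plasmid also encodes the temperature-sensitive λ cI repressor. A brief heat shift therefore inactivates the repressor and induces the recombination proteins, which promote integration of donor DNA at the target locus.

An araC/araBAD promoter module drives an arabinose-inducible CRISPR array directed against the pMB1 origin. The two very short "ori" fragments annotated just downstream of this promoter most likely correspond to its spacers rather than to a working origin. Inducing the array would let Cas12a cut, and so cure, a pMB1-based companion plasmid, presumably the one carrying the guide or donor, although the record does not name it. The depositor and sequenced records agree on layout and differ by only a few nucleotides.
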