Features (pLannotate 1.2.2; 19 found; start..end, strand, type, name):
      4..22      +  misc_feature   Tn5 ME: hyperactive mosaic end for Tn5 transposase recognition (Reznikoff et al., 2004)
     23..138     -  terminator     λ tL3 terminator (fragment): transcription terminator tL3 from phage λ
    142..819     -  CDS            exo: EXO_LAMBD - Also known as red-alpha, redX. Experimental evidence at protein level: Swiss-Prot protein existence level 1. Facilitates phage DNA recombination through the double-strand break repair (DSBR) and single-strand annealing pathways. Also important for the late, rolling-circle mode of lambda DNA replication. From Escherichia phage lambda (Bacteriophage lambda).
    816..1601    -  CDS            Beta: single-stranded DNA binding recombinase in the λ Red system; bet; mediates pairing of a single-stranded DNA with a complementary target
   1607..1960    -  CDS            Gam (fragment): inhibitor of the host RecBCD nuclease in the λ Red system; gam; protects the double-stranded DNA substrate for recombination
   2078..2109    -  promoter       PLtetO-1 promoter (fragment): modified phage lambda PL promoter with tet operator sites (Lutz and Bujard, 1997)
   2342..2441    -  rep_origin     ori (fragment): high-copy-number ColE1/pMB1/pBR322/pUC origin of replication
   2497..2525    +  promoter       J23119 promoter (fragment): bacterial promoter (Registry of Standard Biological Parts BBa J23119)
   2627..6547    +  CDS            cas12a: CS12A_ACISB - Also known as cpf1 From Acidaminococcus sp. (strain BV3L6).
   6630..7508    -  CDS            araC: L-arabinose regulatory protein; araC
   7535..7819    +  promoter       araBAD promoter: araBAD; promoter of the L-arabinose operon of E. coli; the araC regulatory gene is transcribed in the opposite direction (Guzman et al., 1995)
   7843..7865    -  rep_origin     ori (fragment): high-copy-number ColE1/pMB1/pBR322/pUC origin of replication
   7885..7911    +  rep_origin     ori (fragment): high-copy-number ColE1/pMB1/pBR322/pUC origin of replication
   8146..9171    -  CDS            HygR: aminoglycoside phosphotransferase from E. coli; aph(4)-Ia; confers resistance to hygromycin
   9172..9243    -  promoter       AmpR promoter: bla
   9356..10069   -  CDS            λ repressor (ts): temperature-sensitive variant of the phage λ repressor; cIts; thermosensitivity is conferred by the A67T mutation
  10181..10199   -  misc_feature   Tn5 ME: hyperactive mosaic end for Tn5 transposase recognition (Reznikoff et al., 2004)
  10716..11666   -  CDS            Rep101: RepA protein needed for replication with the pSC101 origin; rep101
  11714..11936   -  rep_origin     pSC101 ori: low-copy replication origin that requires the Rep101 protein
>Addgene plasmid #153034 | pSIMcpf1 | depositor full sequence | sequence record 296085 | pSIMcpf1 sequence 12415 bps
CAGCTGTCTCTTATACACATCTCCGCTGTGCTTTCAGTGGATTTCGGATAACAGAAAGGCCGGGAAATAC
CCAGCCTCGCTTTGTAACGGAGTAGACGAAAGTGATTGCGCCTACCCGGATATTATCGTGAGGATGCGTC
ATCGCCATTGCTCCCCAAATACAAAACCAATTTCAGCCAGTGCCTCGTCCATTTTTTCGATGAACTCCGG
CACGATCTCGTCAAAACTCGCCATGTACTTTTCATCCCGCTCAATCACGACATAATGCAGGCCTTCACGC
TTCATACGCGGGTCATAGTTGGCAAAGTACCAGGCATTTTTTCGCGTCACCCACATGCTGTACTGCACCT
GGGCCATGTAAGCTGACTTTATGGCCTCGAAACCACCGAGCCGGAACTTCATGAAATCCCGGGAGGTAAA
CGGGCATTTCAGTTCAAGGCCGTTGCCGTCACTGCATAAACCATCGGGAGAGCAGGCGGTACGCATACTT
TCGTCGCGATAGATGATCGGGGATTCAGTAACATTCACGCCGGAAGTGAACTCAAACAGGGTTCTGGCGT
CGTTCTCGTACTGTTTTCCCCAGGCCAGTGCTTTAGCGTTAACTTCCGGAGCCACACCGGTGCAAACCTC
AGCAAGCAGGGTGTGGAAGTAGGACATTTTCATGTCAGGCCACTTCTTTCCGGAGCGGGGTTTTGCTATC
ACGTTGTGAACTTCTGAAGCGGTGATGACGCCGAGCCGTAATTTGTGCCACGCATCATCCCCCTGTTCGA
CAGCTCTCACATCGATCCCGGTACGCTGCAGGATAATGTCCGGTGTCATGCTGCCACCTTCTGCTCTGCG
GCTTTCTGTTTCAGGAATCCAAGAGCTTTTACTGCTTCGGCCTGTGTCAGTTCTGACGATGCACGAATGT
CGCGGCGAAATATCTGGGAACAGAGCGGCAATAAGTCGTCATCCCATGTTTTATCCAGGGCGATCAGCAG
AGTGTTAATCTCCTGCATGGTTTCATCGTTAACCGGAGTGATGTCGCGTTCCGGCTGACGTTCTGCAGTG
TATGCAGTATTTTCGACAATGCGCTCGGCTTCATCCTTGTCATAGATACCAGCAAATCCGAAGGCCAGAC
GGGCACACTGAATCATGGCTTTATGACGTAACATCCGTTTGGGATGCGACTGCCACGGCCCCGTGATTTC
TCTGCCTTCGCGAGTTTTGAATGGTTCGCGGCGGCATTCATCCATCCATTCGGTAACGCAGATCGGATGA
TTACGGTCCTTGCGGTAAATCCGGCATGTACAGGATTCATTGTCCTGCTCAAAGTCCATGCCATCAAACT
GCTGGTTTTCATTGATGATGCGGGACCAGCCATCAACGCCCACCACCGGAACGATGCCATTCTGCTTATC
AGGAAAGGCGTAAATTTCTTTCGTCCACGGATTAAGGCCGTACTGGTTGGCAACGATCAGTAATGCGATG
AACTGCGCATCGCTGGCATCACCTTTAAATGCCGTCTGGCGAAGAGTGGTGATCAGTTCCTGTGGGTCGA
CAGAATCCATGCCGACACGTTCAGCCAGCTTCCCAGCCAGCGTTGCGAGTGCAGTACTCATTCGTTTTAT
ACCTCTGAATCAATATCAACCTGGTGGTGAGCAATGGTTTCAACCATGTACCGGATGTGTTCTGCCATGC
GCTCCTGAAACTCAACATCGTCATCAAACGCACGGGTAATGGATTTTTTGCTGGCCCCGTGGCGTTGCAA
ATGATCGATGCATAGCGATTCAAACAGGTGCTGGGGCAGGCCTTTTTCCATGTCGTCTGCCAGTTCTGCC
TCTTTCTCTTCACGGGCGAGCTGCTGGTAGTGACGCGCCCAGCTCTGAGCCTCAAGACGATCCTGAATGT
AATAAGCGTTCATGGCTGAACTCCTGAAATAGCTGTGAAAATATCGCCCGCGAAATGCCGGGCTGATTAG
TAATCCGGAATCGCACTTACGGCCAATGCTTCGTTTCGTATCACACACCCCAAAGCCTTCTGCTTTGAAT
GCTGCCCTTCTTCAGGGCTTAATTTTTAAGAGCGTCACCTTCATGGTGGTCAGTGCGTCCTGCTGATGTG
CTCAGTATCACCGCCAGTGGTATTTATGTCAACACCGCCAGAGATAATTTATCACCGCAGATGGTTATCT
GTATGTTTTTTATATGAATTTATTTTTTGCAGGGGGGCATTGTTTGGTAGGTGAGAGATCTGAATTGCTA
TGTTTAGTGAGTTGTATCTATTTATTTTTCAATAAATACAATTGGTTATGTGTTTTGGGGGCGATCGTGA
GGCAAAGAAAACCCGGCGCTGAGGCCGGGTTAAGAGTTGGTAGCTCTTGATCCGGCAAACAAACCACCGC
TGGTAGCGGTGGTTTTTTTGTTTGCAAGCAGCAGATTACGCGCAGAAAAAAAGGATCTCAAGAAGATCCT
TTGATCTTTTCTACGGGGTCTGACGCTCAGTGGAACGAAATTGATGGCTAGCTCAGTCCTAGGTACAATG
CTAGCGAATTCAAAAGATCTACACCGTCATAAAATGCCTCGCATGTCAGTGTTATTCTCTTGCGCGGTTC
ATAATCCATGAAACTGTTTTTATGTAGGAGGTCGTGATGACCCAGTTTGAAGGTTTTACCAATCTTTATC
AGGTAAGCAAGACGCTGAGATTTGAGCTGATTCCCCAGGGCAAAACACTGAAACACATTCAAGAGCAAGG
CTTCATTGAAGAGGATAAGGCCCGAAACGACCATTATAAAGAACTTAAACCGATTATCGATCGCATCTAC
AAGACGTATGCAGACCAGTGTCTGCAACTGGTGCAGTTAGATTGGGAAAATTTAAGCGCGGCTATAGACT
CTTACCGTAAGGAGAAAACAGAAGAAACTCGTAATGCATTAATCGAGGAGCAGGCTACATACCGCAATGC
AATTCATGACTATTTTATTGGTAGGACAGATAATCTAACGGACGCCATCAACAAGCGTCATGCCGAAATA
TACAAAGGTCTGTTTAAAGCGGAGCTGTTCAACGGTAAAGTATTAAAGCAGTTAGGTACCGTAACGACCA
CGGAACATGAAAATGCCTTGCTGCGTTCTTTTGATAAATTCACTACGTATTTTTCCGGGTTCTACGAGAA
TCGCAAGAACGTGTTTAGCGCAGAAGATATTAGTACGGCCATTCCGCATCGTATTGTTCAAGACAATTTT
CCGAAATTTAAAGAAAATTGTCATATTTTTACTCGTCTGATCACAGCAGTGCCATCACTGCGAGAACATT
TTGAAAATGTTAAGAAGGCGATTGGCATTTTCGTGTCAACCAGCATTGAAGAAGTGTTTTCATTCCCGTT
CTATAATCAGCTTCTTACCCAGACACAGATTGACCTATATAATCAGCTCTTAGGTGGTATTAGCCGAGAA
GCTGGAACGGAAAAGATAAAAGGCCTGAATGAGGTGCTGAACCTGGCAATTCAAAAGAACGATGAAACAG
CGCACATTATTGCATCTCTCCCCCATCGATTTATACCGCTCTTTAAACAAATTCTGTCCGACCGCAACAC
ACTGAGCTTTATCCTGGAGGAATTTAAAAGCGATGAAGAAGTAATTCAGAGCTTCTGCAAATATAAAACG
TTACTGCGCAATGAAAACGTCCTGGAAACGGCTGAGGCCCTCTTTAACGAACTGAACAGCATTGATCTCA
CCCATATTTTTATTTCACATAAAAAGCTGGAAACTATCAGCAGCGCGCTGTGCGACCATTGGGACACGCT
GAGAAATGCCCTGTATGAACGTCGAATTTCCGAGCTGACCGGAAAGATCACCAAGTCAGCTAAAGAGAAA
GTCCAGCGCTCCCTCAAACATGAAGATATTAACTTACAAGAGATTATTTCGGCGGCCGGTAAGGAACTGT
CGGAGGCTTTCAAACAGAAGACAAGCGAAATCCTCTCACATGCGCACGCGGCCCTAGATCAGCCTCTGCC
GACGACGCTGAAAAAGCAGGAAGAGAAAGAAATCCTGAAATCTCAATTAGATTCTCTACTGGGACTGTAC
CACTTGCTGGACTGGTTTGCGGTGGACGAGTCTAATGAGGTGGACCCTGAATTTAGCGCACGCCTGACCG
GTATAAAATTGGAGATGGAACCGTCGTTGAGCTTTTACAACAAAGCACGCAACTATGCGACCAAAAAGCC
TTATTCAGTGGAAAAATTCAAATTGAACTTCCAAATGCCGACCCTAGCGTCAGGTTGGGATGTCAACAAA
GAGAAGAACAACGGTGCGATCTTATTTGTGAAAAACGGCCTGTATTATCTGGGCATTATGCCGAAGCAGA
AAGGCCGTTACAAGGCACTGTCATTCGAACCGACGGAGAAGACCAGTGAAGGGTTTGATAAAATGTATTA
CGACTACTTTCCGGATGCCGCCAAAATGATTCCGAAGTGTTCGACCCAGCTGAAAGCGGTGACCGCGCAT
TTTCAGACACACACCACCCCGATCCTGCTTTCAAATAACTTTATAGAACCGCTGGAAATAACCAAAGAAA
TTTACGACCTGAACAATCCGGAAAAAGAACCGAAGAAATTTCAGACCGCCTACGCAAAGAAAACCGGAGA
TCAAAAAGGTTACCGCGAAGCCCTGTGTAAATGGATTGATTTTACGCGCGATTTTCTCAGCAAATACACC
AAGACCACTTCAATAGATTTGAGTTCGCTGCGTCCGAGCTCCCAGTATAAAGACCTGGGCGAATATTATG
CCGAGCTGAACCCGTTACTGTACCACATTAGCTTCCAGCGCATTGCGGAAAAAGAAATCATGGATGCAGT
CGAAACTGGAAAGCTTTATCTGTTCCAGATTTACAACAAGGATTTTGCGAAAGGCCATCACGGCAAACCG
AATCTACATACTCTCTATTGGACTGGCCTGTTCTCTCCCGAAAACTTGGCCAAGACCTCAATTAAACTCA
ATGGCCAAGCCGAGCTGTTCTACCGTCCGAAATCGCGCATGAAGCGGATGGCCCATCGTCTTGGGGAGAA
AATGCTCAATAAGAAACTGAAGGATCAGAAAACACCGATCCCTGACACGCTGTATCAGGAACTTTACGAC
TATGTCAATCACCGTCTGAGTCACGATCTGTCGGACGAAGCACGGGCCTTACTGCCGAACGTAATAACCA
AAGAGGTGTCACACGAGATCATTAAGGATCGACGTTTTACCTCCGACAAATTCTTTTTCCACGTACCGAT
TACCCTTAATTACCAGGCGGCGAACTCACCCTCGAAATTTAACCAGCGCGTAAACGCGTACCTGAAAGAG
CACCCGGAAACCCCTATTATTGGGATTGACCGTGGCGAACGCAATCTTATCTATATAACCGTAATCGACT
CTACCGGCAAGATTTTAGAACAGCGTAGCCTAAACACCATTCAGCAATTTGATTACCAGAAAAAGTTAGA
TAATCGGGAAAAAGAACGTGTGGCGGCACGGCAGGCTTGGTCGGTAGTTGGGACGATTAAGGATCTTAAA
CAAGGTTATTTATCCCAGGTTATACACGAAATCGTAGACTTAATGATACATTATCAAGCCGTTGTGGTGC
TGGAAAACCTGAACTTCGGATTTAAGTCAAAGCGGACGGGCATTGCCGAAAAGGCGGTGTATCAGCAGTT
CGAGAAGATGCTGATCGATAAACTCAATTGCTTAGTACTAAAAGATTATCCCGCTGAAAAGGTAGGTGGC
GTTCTCAACCCGTACCAGCTTACAGATCAATTTACCAGCTTTGCGAAGATGGGTACACAGAGCGGTTTTC
TGTTTTATGTTCCCGCACCGTATACCAGCAAAATCGATCCCCTGACCGGCTTTGTTGATCCTTTTGTATG
GAAAACCATCAAAAACCACGAAAGCCGCAAACATTTCCTGGAGGGCTTTGATTTTCTTCACTACGATGTG
AAAACAGGCGATTTTATTCTGCACTTCAAAATGAATCGCAATCTTAGCTTTCAGCGCGGTCTGCCTGGGT
TTATGCCGGCGTGGGATATTGTGTTCGAAAAGAATGAAACGCAGTTCGACGCCAAAGGCACACCGTTTAT
TGCCGGGAAACGTATAGTACCGGTGATCGAAAATCATCGGTTTACAGGCCGTTATCGCGACCTGTACCCG
GCTAATGAGCTGATTGCACTGCTCGAAGAAAAGGGAATTGTATTTCGTGACGGTTCCAATATTCTGCCTA
AACTGTTGGAAAATGATGACTCGCACGCGATTGATACCATGGTGGCTCTTATCCGCAGCGTTCTTCAAAT
GCGTAACTCTAACGCGGCGACGGGGGAAGATTATATTAACAGCCCGGTACGCGATCTCAACGGCGTCTGT
TTTGATAGTCGCTTCCAGAACCCCGAATGGCCGATGGACGCGGACGCCAACGGAGCATACCATATTGCGC
TGAAAGGCCAGCTGTTACTGAATCATCTCAAAGAATCCAAAGACCTCAAACTACAGAATGGCATTTCAAA
TCAGGATTGGCTCGCGTATATTCAGGAACTGCGCAATTGATAGTCCATGTGACCTTCACCCTCATGGACC
GCAAAAAACCCCGCTTCGGCGGGGTTTTTTCGCTGCGCAAATCGATTTATTATGACAACTTGACGGCTAC
ATCATTCACTTTTTCTTCACAACCGGCACGGAACTCGCTCGGGCTGGCCCCGGTGCATTTTTTAAATACC
CGCGAGAAATAGAGTTGATCGTCAAAACCAACATTGCGACCGACGGTGGCGATAGGCATCCGGGTGGTGC
TCAAAAGCAGCTTCGCCTGGCTGATACGTTGGTCCTCGCGCCAGCTTAAGACGCTAATCCCTAACTGCTG
GCGGAAAAGATGTGACAGACGCGACGGCGACAAGCAAACATGCTGTGCGACGCTGGCGATATCAAAATTG
CTGTCTGCCAGGTGATCGCTGATGTACTGACAAGCCTCGCGTACCCGATTATCCATCGGTGGATGGAGCG
ACTCGTTAATCGCTTCCATGCGCCGCAGTAACAATTGCTCAAGCAGATTTATCGCCAGCAGCTCCGAATA
GCGCCCTTCCCCTTGCCCGGCGTTAATGATTTGCCCAAACAGGTCGCTGAAATGCGGCTGGTGCGCTTCA
TCCGGGCGAAAGAACCCCGTATTGGCAAATATTGACGGCCAGTTAAGCCATTCATGCCAGTAGGCGCGCG
GACGAAAGTAAACCCACTGGTGATACCATTCGCGAGCCTCCGGATGACGACCGTAGTGATGAATCTCTCC
TGGCGGGAACAGCAAAATATCACCCGGTCGGCAAACAAATTCTCGTCCCTGATTTTTCACCACCCCCTGA
CCGCGAATGGTGAGATTGAGAATATAACCTTTCATTCCCAGCGGTCGGTCGATAAAAAAATCGAGATAAC
CGTTGGCCTCAATCGGCGTTAAACCCGCCACCAGATGGGCATTAAACGAGTATCCCGGCAGCAGGGGATC
ATTTTGCGCTTCAGCCATACTTTTCATACTCCCGCCATTCAGAGAAGAAACCAATTGTCCATATTGCATC
AGACATTGCCGTCACTGCGTCTTTTACTGGCTCTTCTCGCTAACCAAACCGGTAACCCCGCTTATTAAAA
GCATTCTGTAACAAAGCGGGACCAAAGCCATGACAAAAACGCGTAACAAAAGTGTCTATAATCACGGCAG
AAAAGTCCACATTGATTATTTGCACGGCGTCACACTTTGCTATGCCATAGCATTTTTATCCATAAGATTA
GCGGATCCTACCTGACGCTTTTTATCGCAACTCTCTACTGTTTCTCCATTTTCAATTTCTACTCTTGTAG
ATTCATAGCTCACGCTGTAGGTATCAATTTCTACTCTTGTAGATCCGGATCAAGAGCTACCAACTCTTTT
TTTTGAAGCTTGGGCCCGAACAAAAACTCGGATCCAAACTCGAGAGTATATTTTAGATGAAGATTATTTC
TTAATCTAGAAAAAAAAACCCCGCCCCTGACAGGGCGGGGTTTTTTTTACGTTAAGGGATTTTGGTCATG
AGATTATCAAAAAGGATCTTCACCTAGATCCTTTTAAATTAAAAATGAAGTTTTAAATCAATCTAAAGTA
TATATGAGTAAACTTGGTCTGACAGCTATTCCTTTGCCCTCGGACGAGTGCTGGGGCGTCGGTTTCCACT
ATCGGCGAGTACTTCTACACAGCCATCGGTCCAGACGGCCGCGCTTCTGCGGGCGATTTGTGTACGCCCG
ACAGTCCCGGCTCCGGATCGGACGATTGCGTCGCATCGACCCTGCGCCCAAGCTGCATCATCGAAATTGC
CGTCAACCAAGCTCTGATAGAGTTGGTCAAGACCAATGCGGAGCATATACGCCCGGAGCCGCGGCGATCC
TGCAAGCTCCGGATGCCTCCGCTCGAAGTAGCGCGTCTGCTGCTCCATACAAGCCAACCACGGCCTCCAG
AAGAAGATGTTGGCGACCTCGTATTGGGAATCCCCGAACATCGCCTCGCTCCAGTCAATGACCGCTGTTA
TGCGGCCATTGTCCGTCAGGACATTGTTGGAGCCGAAATCCGCGTGCACGAGGTGCCGGACTTCGGGGCA
GTCCTCGGCCCAAAGCATCAGCTCATCGAGAGCCTGCGCGACGGACGCACTGACGGTGTCGTCCATCACA
GTTTGCCAGTGATACACATGGGGATCAGCAATCGCGCATATGAAATCACGCCATGTAGTGTATTGACCGA
TTCCTTGCGGTCCGAATGGGCCGAACCCGCTCGTCTGGCTAAGATCGGCCGCAGCGATCGCATCCATGGC
CTCCGCGACCGGCTGCAGAACAGCGGGCAGTTCGGTTTCAGGCAGGTCTTGCAACGTGACACCCTGTGCA
CGGCGGGAGATGCAATAGGTCAGGCTCTCGCTGAATTCCCCAATGTCAAGCACTTCCGGAATCGGGAGCG
CGGCCGATGCAAAGTGCCGATAAACATAACGATCTTTGTAGAAACCATCGGCGCAGCTATTTACCCGCAG
GACATATCCACGCCCTCCTACATCGAAGCTGAAAGCACGAGATTCTTCGCCCTCCGAGAGCTGCATCAGG
TCGGAGACGCTGTCGAACTTTTCGATCAGAAACTTCTCGACAGACGTCGCGGTGAGTTCAGGCTTTTTCA
TACTCTTCCTTTTTCAATATTATTGAAGCATTTATCAGGGTTATTGTCTCATGAGCGGATACATATTTGA
ATGAATTCAATCCATTTACTATGTTATGTTCTGAGGGGAGTGAAAATTCCCCTAATTCGATGAAGATTCT
TGCTCAATTGTTATCAGCTATGCGCCGACCAGAACACCTTGCCGATCAGCCAAACGTCTCTTCAGGCCAC
TGACTAGCGATAACTTTCCCCACAACGGAACAACTCTCATTGCATGGGATCATTGGGTACTGTGGGTTTA
GTGGTTGTAAAAACACCTGACCGCTATCCCTGATCAGTTTCTTGAAGGTAAACTCATCACCCCCAAGTCT
GGCTATGCAGAAATCACCTGGCTCAACAGCCTGCTCAGGGTCAACGAGAATTAACATTCCGTCAGGAAAG
CTTGGCTTGGAGCCTGTTGGTGCGGTCATGGAATTACCTTCAACCTCAAGCCAGAATGCAGAATCACTGG
CTTTTTTGGTTGTGCTTACCCATCTCTCCGCATCACCTTTGGTAAAGGTTCTAAGCTTAGGTGAGAACAT
CCCTGCCTGAACATGAGAAAAAACAGGGTACTCATACTCACTTCTAAGTGACGGCTGCATACTAACCGCT
TCATACATCTCGTAGATTTCTCTGGCGATTGAAGGGCTAAATTCTTCAACGCTAACTTTGAGAATTTTTG
TAAGCAATGCGGCGTTATAAGCATTTAATGCATTGATGCCATTAAATAAAGCACCAACGCCTGACTGCCC
CATCCCCATCTTGTCTGCGACAGATTCCTGGGATAAGCCAAGTTCATTTTTCTTTTTTTCATAAATTGCT
TTAAGGCGACGTGCGTCCTCAAGCTGCTCTTGTGTTAATGGTTTCTTTTTTGTGCTCATACGTTAAATCT
ATCACCGCAAGGGATAAATATCTAACACCGTGCGTGTTGACTATTTTACCTCTGGCGGTGATAATGGTTG
CATGTACTAAGGAGGTTGTATGGAACAACGAGATGTGTATAAGAGACAGCTGACGGGTTTTGCTGCCCGC
AAACGGGCTGTTCTGGTGTTGCTAGTTTGTTATCAGAATCGCAGATCCGGCTTCAGGTTTGCCGGCTGAA
AGCGCTATTTCTTCCAGAATTGCCATGATTTTTTCCCCACGGGAGGCGTCACTGGCTCCCGTGTTGTCGG
CAGCTTTGATTCGATAAGCAGCATCGCCTGTTTCAGGCTGTCTATGTGTGACTGTTGAGCTGTAACAAGT
TGTCTCAGGTGTTCAATTTCATGTTCTAGTTGCTTTGTTTTACTGGTTTCACCTGTTCTATTAGGTGTTA
CATGCTGTTCATCTGTTACATTGTCGATCTGTTCATGGTGAACAGCTTTGAATGCACCAAAAACTCGTAA
AAGCTCTGATGTATCTATCTTTTTTACACCGTTTTCATCTGTGCATATGGACAGTTTTCCCTTTGATATG
TAACGGTGAACAGTTGTTCTACTTTTGTTTGTTAGTCTTGATGCTTCACTGATAGATACAAGAGCCATAA
GAACCTCAGATCCTTCCGTATTTAGCCAGTATGTTCTCTAGTGTGGTTCGTTGTTTTTGCGTGAGCCATG
AGAACGAACCATTGAGATCATACTTACTTTGCATGTCACTCAAAAATTTTGCCTCAAAACTGGTGAGCTG
AATTTTTGCAGTTAAAGCATCGTGTAGTGTTTTTCTTAGTCCGTTATGTAGGTAGGAATCTGATGTAATG
GTTGTTGGTATTTTGTCACCATTCATTTTTATCTGGTTGTTCTCAAGTTCGGTTACGAGATCCATTTGTC
TATCTAGTTCAACTTGGAAAATCAACGTATCAGTCGGGCGGCCTCGCTTATCAACCACCAATTTCATATT
GCTGTAAGTGTTTAAATCTTTACTTATTGGTTTCAAAACCCATTGGTTAAGCCTTTTAAACTCATGGTAG
TTATTTTCAAGCATTAACATGAACTTAAATTCATCAAGGCTAATCTCTATATTTGCCTTGTGAGTTTTCT
TTTGTGTTAGTTCTTTTAATAACCACTCATAAATCCTCATAGAGTATTTGTTTTCAAAAGACTTAACATG
TTCCAGATTATATTTTATGAATTTTTTTAACTGGAAAAGATAAGGCAATATCTCTTCACTAAAAACTAAT
TCTAATTTTTCGCTTGAGAACTTGGCATAGTTTGTCCACTGGAAAATCTCAAAGCCTTTAACCAAAGGAT
TCCTGATTTCCACAGTTCTCGTCATCAGCTCTCTGGTTGCTTTAGCTAATACACCATAAGCATTTTCCCT
ACTGATGTTCATCATCTGAGCGTATTGGTTATAAGTGAACGATACCGTCCGTTCTTTCCTTGTAGGGTTT
TCAATCGTGGGGTTGAGTAGTGCCACACAGCATAAAATTAGCTTGGTTTCATGCTCCGTTAAGTCATAGC
GACTAATCGCTAGTTCATTTGCTTTGAAAACAACTAATTCAGACATACATCTCAATTGGTCTAGGTGATT
TTAATCACTATACCAATTGAGATGGGCTAGTCAATGATAATTACTAGTCCTTTTCCTTTGAGTTGTGGGT
ATCTGTAAATTCTGCTAGACCTTTGCTGGAAAACTTGTAAATTCTGCTAGACCCTCTGTAAATTCCGCTA
GACCTTTGTGTGTTTTTTTTGTTTATATTCAAGTGGTTATAATTTATAGAATAAAGAAAGAATAAAAAAA
GATAAAAAGAATAGATCCCAGCCCTGTGTATAACTCACTACTTTAGTCAGTTCCGCAGTATTACAAAAGG
ATGTCGCAAACGCTGTTTGCTCCTCTACAAAACAGACCTTAAAACCCTAAAGGCTTAAGTAGCACCCTCG
CAAGCTCGGGCAAATCGCTGAATATTCCTTTTGTCTCCGACCATCAGGCACCTGAGTCGCTGTCTTTTTC
GTGACATTCAGTTCGCTGCGCTCACGGCTCTGGCAGTGAATGGGGGTAAATGGCACTACAGGCGCCTTTT
ATGGATTCATGCAAGGAAACTACCCATAATACAAGAAAAGCCCGTCACGGGCTTCTCAGGGCGTTTTATG
GCGGGTCTGCTATGTGGTGCTATCTGACTTTTTGCTGTTCAGCAGTTCCTGCCCTCTGATTTTCCAGTCT
GACCACTTCGGATTATCCCGTGACAGGTCATTCAGACTGGCTAATGCACCCAGTAAGGCAGCGGTATCAT
CAACAGGCTTACCCGTCTTACTGTC
