Features (pLannotate 1.2.2; 19 found; start..end, strand, type, name):
      2..20      +  misc_feature   Tn5 ME: hyperactive mosaic end for Tn5 transposase recognition (Reznikoff et al., 2004)
     21..136     -  terminator     λ tL3 terminator (fragment): transcription terminator tL3 from phage λ
    137..817     -  CDS            Exo: 5' to 3' double-stranded DNA exonuclease in the λ Red system; exo; creates 3' single-stranded DNA tails
    814..1599    -  CDS            Beta: single-stranded DNA binding recombinase in the λ Red system; bet; mediates pairing of a single-stranded DNA with a complementary target
   1605..1958    -  CDS            Gam (fragment): inhibitor of the host RecBCD nuclease in the λ Red system; gam; protects the double-stranded DNA substrate for recombination
   2076..2107    -  promoter       PLtetO-1 promoter (fragment): modified phage lambda PL promoter with tet operator sites (Lutz and Bujard, 1997)
   2340..2439    -  rep_origin     ori (fragment): high-copy-number ColE1/pMB1/pBR322/pUC origin of replication
   2495..2523    +  promoter       J23119 promoter (fragment): bacterial promoter (Registry of Standard Biological Parts BBa J23119)
   2625..6545    +  CDS            cas12a: CS12A_ACISB - Also known as cpf1 From Acidaminococcus sp. (strain BV3L6).
   6628..7506    -  CDS            araC: L-arabinose regulatory protein; araC
   7533..7817    +  promoter       araBAD promoter: araBAD; promoter of the L-arabinose operon of E. coli; the araC regulatory gene is transcribed in the opposite direction (Guzman et al., 1995)
   7841..7863    -  rep_origin     ori (fragment): high-copy-number ColE1/pMB1/pBR322/pUC origin of replication
   7883..7909    +  rep_origin     ori (fragment): high-copy-number ColE1/pMB1/pBR322/pUC origin of replication
   8144..9169    -  CDS            HygR: aminoglycoside phosphotransferase from E. coli; aph(4)-Ia; confers resistance to hygromycin
   9170..9241    -  promoter       AmpR promoter: bla
   9354..10067   -  CDS            λ repressor (ts): temperature-sensitive variant of the phage λ repressor; cIts; thermosensitivity is conferred by the A67T mutation
  10179..10197   -  misc_feature   Tn5 ME: hyperactive mosaic end for Tn5 transposase recognition (Reznikoff et al., 2004)
  10717..11667   -  CDS            Rep101(Ts): temperature-sensitive version of the RepA protein needed for replication with the pSC101 origin (Armstrong et al., 1984); rep101 encoding an A56V mutation
  11715..11937   -  rep_origin     pSC101 ori: low-copy replication origin that requires the Rep101 protein
>Addgene plasmid #153034 | pSIMcpf1 | addgene full sequence | sequence record 320039 | Addgene NGS Result
GCTGTCTCTTATACACATCTCCGCTGTGCTTTCAGTGGATTTCGGATAACAGAAAGGCCGGGAAATACCC
AGCCTCGCTTTGTAACGGAGTAGACGAAAGTGATTGCGCCTACCCGGATATTATCGTGAGGATGCGTCAT
CGCCATTGCTCCCCAAATACAAAACCAATTTCAGCCAGTGCCTCGTCCATTTTTTCGATGAACTCCGGCA
CGATCTCGTCAAAACTCGCCATGTACTTTTCATCCCGCTCAATCACGACATAATGCAGGCCTTCACGCTT
CATACGCGGGTCATAGTTGGCAAAGTACCAGGCATTTTTTCGCGTCACCCACATGCTGTACTGCACCTGG
GCCATGTAAGCTGACTTTATGGCCTCGAAACCACCGAGCCGGAACTTCATGAAATCCCGGGAGGTAAACG
GGCATTTCAGTTCAAGGCCGTTGCCGTCACTGCATAAACCATCGGGAGAGCAGGCGGTACGCATACTTTC
GTCGCGATAGATGATCGGGGATTCAGTAACATTCACGCCGGAAGTAAATTCAAACAGGGTTCTGGCGTCG
TTCTCGTACTGTTTTCCCCAGGCCAGTGCTTTAGCGTTAACTTCCGGAGCCACACCGGTGCAAACCTCAG
CAAGCAGGGTGTGGAAGTAGGACATTTTCATGTCAGGCCACTTCTTTCCGGAGCGGGGTTTTGCTATCAC
GTTGTGAACTTCTGAAGCGGTGATGACGCCGAGCCGTAATTTGTGCCACGCATCTTCCCCCTGTTCGACA
GCTCTCACATCGATCCCGGTACGCTGCAGGATAATGTCCGGTGTCATGCTGCCACCTTCTGCTCTGCGGC
TTTCTGTTTCAGGAATCCAAGAGCTTTTACTGCTTCGGCCTGTGTCAGTTCTGACGATGCACGAATGTCG
CGGCGAAATATCTGGGAACAGAGCGGCAATAAGTCGTCATCCCATGTTTTATCCAGGGCGATCAGCAGAG
TGTTAATCTCCTGCATGGTTTCATCGTTAACCGGAGTGATGTCGCGTTCCGGCTGACGTTCTGCAGTGTA
TGCAGTATTTTCGACAATGCGCTCGGCTTCATCCTTGTCATAGATACCAGCAAATCCGAAGGCCAGACGG
GCACACTGAATCATGGCTTTATGACGTAACATCCGTTTGGGATGCGACTGCCACGGCCCCGTGATTTCTC
TGCCTTCGCGAGTTTTGAATGGTTCGCGGCGGCATTCATCCATCCATTCGGTAACGCAGATCGGATGATT
ACGGTCCTTGCGGTAAATCCGGCATGTACAGGATTCATTGTCCTGCTCAAAGTCCATGCCATCAAACTGC
TGGTTTTCATTGATGATGCGGGACCAGCCATCAACGCCCACCACCGGAACGATGCCATTCTGCTTATCAG
GAAAGGCGTAAATTTCTTTCGTCCACGGATTAAGGCCGTACTGGTTGGCAACGATCAGTAATGCGATGAA
CTGCGCATCGCTGGCATCACCTTTAAATGCCGTCTGGCGAAGAGTGGTGATCAGTTCCTGTGGGTCGACA
GAATCCATGCCGACACGTTCAGCCAGCTTCCCAGCCAGCGTTGCGAGTGCAGTACTCATTCGTTTTATAC
CTCTGAATCAATATCAACCTGGTGGTGAGCAATGGTTTCAACCATGTACCGGATGTGTTCTGCCATGCGC
TCCTGAAACTCAACATCGTCATCAAACGCACGGGTAATGGATTTTTTGCTGGCCCCGTGGCGTTGCAAAT
GATCGATGCATAGCGATTCAAACAGGTGCTGGGGCAGGCCTTTTTCCATGTCGTCTGCCAGTTCTGCCTC
TTTCTCTTCACGGGCGAGCTGCTGGTAGTGACGCGCCCAGCTCTGAGCCTCAAGACGATCCTGAATGTAA
TAAGCGTTCATGGCTGAACTCCTGAAATAGCTGTGAAAATATCGCCCGCGAAATGCCGGGCTGATTAGTA
ATCCGGAATCGCACTTACGGCCAATGCTTCGTTTCGTATCACACACCCCAAAGCCTTCTGCTTTGAATGC
TGCCCTTCTTCAGGGCTTAATTTTTAAGAGCGTCACCTTCATGGTGGTCAGTGCGTCCTGCTGATGTGCT
CAGTATCACCGCCAGTGGTATTTATGTCAACACCGCCAGAGATAATTTATCACCGCAGATGGTTATCTGT
ATGTTTTTTATATGAATTTATTTTTTGCAGGGGGGCATTGTTTGGTAGGTGAGAGATCTGAATTGCTATG
TTTAGTGAGTTGTATCTATTTATTTTTCAATAAATACAATTGGTTATGTGTTTTGGGGGCGATCGTGAGG
CAAAGAAAACCCGGCGCTGAGGCCGGGTTAAGAGTTGGTAGCTCTTGATCCGGCAAACAAACCACCGCTG
GTAGCGGTGGTTTTTTTGTTTGCAAGCAGCAGATTACGCGCAGAAAAAAAGGATCTCAAGAAGATCCTTT
GATCTTTTCTACGGGGTCTGACGCTCAGTGGAACGAAATTGATGGCTAGCTCAGTCCTAGGTACAATGCT
AGCGAATTCAAAAGATCTACACCGTCATAAAATGCCTCGCATGTCAGTGTTATTCTCTTGCGCGGTTCAT
AATCCATGAAACTGTTTTTATGTAGGAGGTCGTGATGACCCAGTTTGAAGGTTTTACCAATCTTTATCAG
GTAAGCAAGACGCTGAGATTTGAGCTGATTCCCCAGGGCAAAACACTGAAACACATTCAAGAGCAAGGCT
TCATTGAAGAGGATAAGGCCCGAAACGACCATTATAAAGAACTTAAACCGATTATCGATCGCATCTACAA
GACGTATGCAGACCAGTGTCTGCAACTGGTGCAGTTAGATTGGGAAAATTTAAGCGCGGCTATAGACTCT
TACCGTAAGGAGAAAACAGAAGAAACTCGTAATGCATTAATCGAGGAGCAGGCTACATACCGCAATGCAA
TTCATGACTATTTTATTGGTAGGACAGATAATCTAACGGACGCCATCAACAAGCGTCATGCCGAAATATA
CAAAGGTCTGTTTAAAGCGGAGCTGTTCAACGGTAAAGTATTAAAGCAGTTAGGTACCGTAACGACCACG
GAACATGAAAATGCCTTGCTGCGTTCTTTTGATAAATTCACTACGTATTTTTCCGGGTTCTACGAGAATC
GCAAGAACGTGTTTAGCGCAGAAGATATTAGTACGGCCATTCCGCATCGTATTGTTCAAGACAATTTTCC
GAAATTTAAAGAAAATTGTCATATTTTTACTCGTCTGATCACAGCAGTGCCATCACTGCGAGAACATTTT
GAAAATGTTAAGAAGGCGATTGGCATTTTCGTGTCAACCAGCATTGAAGAAGTGTTTTCATTCCCGTTCT
ATAATCAGCTTCTTACCCAGACACAGATTGACCTATATAATCAGCTCTTAGGTGGTATTAGCCGAGAAGC
TGGAACGGAAAAGATAAAAGGCCTGAATGAGGTGCTGAACCTGGCAATTCAAAAGAACGATGAAACAGCG
CACATTATTGCATCTCTCCCCCATCGATTTATACCGCTCTTTAAACAAATTCTGTCCGACCGCAACACAC
TGAGCTTTATCCTGGAGGAATTTAAAAGCGATGAAGAAGTAATTCAGAGCTTCTGCAAATATAAAACGTT
ACTGCGCAATGAAAACGTCCTGGAAACGGCTGAGGCCCTCTTTAACGAACTGAACAGCATTGATCTCACC
CATATTTTTATTTCACATAAAAAGCTGGAAACTATCAGCAGCGCGCTGTGCGACCATTGGGACACGCTGA
GAAATGCCCTGTATGAACGTCGAATTTCCGAGCTGACCGGAAAGATCACCAAGTCAGCTAAAGAGAAAGT
CCAGCGCTCCCTCAAACATGAAGATATTAACTTACAAGAGATTATTTCGGCGGCCGGTAAGGAACTGTCG
GAGGCTTTCAAACAGAAGACAAGCGAAATCCTCTCACATGCGCACGCGGCCCTAGATCAGCCTCTGCCGA
CGACGCTGAAAAAGCAGGAAGAGAAAGAAATCCTGAAATCTCAATTAGATTCTCTACTGGGACTGTACCA
CTTGCTGGACTGGTTTGCGGTGGACGAGTCTAATGAGGTGGACCCTGAATTTAGCGCACGCCTGACCGGT
ATAAAATTGGAGATGGAACCGTCGTTGAGCTTTTACAACAAAGCACGCAACTATGCGACCAAAAAGCCTT
ATTCAGTGGAAAAATTCAAATTGAACTTCCAAATGCCGACCCTAGCGTCAGGTTGGGATGTCAACAAAGA
GAAGAACAACGGTGCGATCTTATTTGTGAAAAACGGCCTGTATTATCTGGGCATTATGCCGAAGCAGAAA
GGCCGTTACAAGGCACTGTCATTCGAACCGACGGAGAAGACCAGTGAAGGGTTTGATAAAATGTATTACG
ACTACTTTCCGGATGCCGCCAAAATGATTCCGAAGTGTTCGACCCAGCTGAAAGCGGTGACCGCGCATTT
TCAGACACACACCACCCCGATCCTGCTTTCAAATAACTTTATAGAACCGCTGGAAATAACCAAAGAAATT
TACGACCTGAACAATCCGGAAAAAGAACCGAAGAAATTTCAGACCGCCTACGCAAAGAAAACCGGAGATC
AAAAAGGTTACCGCGAAGCCCTGTGTAAATGGATTGATTTTACGCGCGATTTTCTCAGCAAATACACCAA
GACCACTTCAATAGATTTGAGTTCGCTGCGTCCGAGCTCCCAGTATAAAGACCTGGGCGAATATTATGCC
GAGCTGAACCCGTTACTGTACCACATTAGCTTCCAGCGCATTGCGGAAAAAGAAATCATGGATGCAGTCG
AAACTGGAAAGCTTTATCTGTTCCAGATTTACAACAAGGATTTTGCGAAAGGCCATCACGGCAAACCGAA
TCTACATACTCTCTATTGGACTGGCCTGTTCTCTCCCGAAAACTTGGCCAAGACCTCAATTAAACTCAAT
GGCCAAGCCGAGCTGTTCTACCGTCCGAAATCGCGCATGAAGCGGATGGCCCATCGTCTTGGGGAGAAAA
TGCTCAATAAGAAACTGAAGGATCAGAAAACACCGATCCCTGACACGCTGTATCAGGAACTTTACGACTA
TGTCAATCACCGTCTGAGTCACGATCTGTCGGACGAAGCACGGGCCTTACTGCCGAACGTAATAACCAAA
GAGGTGTCACACGAGATCATTAAGGATCGACGTTTTACCTCCGACAAATTCTTTTTCCACGTACCGATTA
CCCTTAATTACCAGGCGGCGAACTCACCCTCGAAATTTAACCAGCGCGTAAACGCGTACCTGAAAGAGCA
CCCGGAAACCCCTATTATTGGGATTGACCGTGGCGAACGCAATCTTATCTATATAACCGTAATCGACTCT
ACCGGCAAGATTTTAGAACAGCGTAGCCTAAACACCATTCAGCAATTTGATTACCAGAAAAAGTTAGATA
ATCGGGAAAAAGAACGTGTGGCGGCACGGCAGGCTTGGTCGGTAGTTGGGACGATTAAGGATCTTAAACA
AGGTTATTTATCCCAGGTTATACACGAAATCGTAGACTTAATGATACATTATCAAGCCGTTGTGGTGCTG
GAAAACCTGAACTTCGGATTTAAGTCAAAGCGGACGGGCATTGCCGAAAAGGCGGTGTATCAGCAGTTCG
AGAAGATGCTGATCGATAAACTCAATTGCTTAGTACTAAAAGATTATCCCGCTGAAAAGGTAGGTGGCGT
TCTCAACCCGTACCAGCTTACAGATCAATTTACCAGCTTTGCGAAGATGGGTACACAGAGCGGTTTTCTG
TTTTATGTTCCCGCACCGTATACCAGCAAAATCGATCCCCTGACCGGCTTTGTTGATCCTTTTGTATGGA
AAACCATCAAAAACCACGAAAGCCGCAAACATTTCCTGGAGGGCTTTGATTTTCTTCACTACGATGTGAA
AACAGGCGATTTTATTCTGCACTTCAAAATGAATCGCAATCTTAGCTTTCAGCGCGGTCTGCCTGGGTTT
ATGCCGGCGTGGGATATTGTGTTCGAAAAGAATGAAACGCAGTTCGACGCCAAAGGCACACCGTTTATTG
CCGGGAAACGTATAGTACCGGTGATCGAAAATCATCGGTTTACAGGCCGTTATCGCGACCTGTACCCGGC
TAATGAGCTGATTGCACTGCTCGAAGAAAAGGGAATTGTATTTCGTGACGGTTCCAATATTCTGCCTAAA
CTGTTGGAAAATGATGACTCGCACGCGATTGATACCATGGTGGCTCTTATCCGCAGCGTTCTTCAAATGC
GTAACTCTAACGCGGCGACGGGGGAAGATTATATTAACAGCCCGGTACGCGATCTCAACGGCGTCTGTTT
TGATAGTCGCTTCCAGAACCCCGAATGGCCGATGGACGCGGACGCCAACGGAGCATACCATATTGCGCTG
AAAGGCCAGCTGTTACTGAATCATCTCAAAGAATCCAAAGACCTCAAACTACAGAATGGCATTTCAAATC
AGGATTGGCTCGCGTATATTCAGGAACTGCGCAATTGATAGTCCATGTGACCTTCACCCTCATGGACCGC
AAAAAACCCCGCTTCGGCGGGGTTTTTTCGCTGCGCAAATCGATTTATTATGACAACTTGACGGCTACAT
CATTCACTTTTTCTTCACAACCGGCACGGAACTCGCTCGGGCTGGCCCCGGTGCATTTTTTAAATACCCG
CGAGAAATAGAGTTGATCGTCAAAACCAACATTGCGACCGACGGTGGCGATAGGCATCCGGGTGGTGCTC
AAAAGCAGCTTCGCCTGGCTGATACGTTGGTCCTCGCGCCAGCTTAAGACGCTAATCCCTAACTGCTGGC
GGAAAAGATGTGACAGACGCGACGGCGACAAGCAAACATGCTGTGCGACGCTGGCGATATCAAAATTGCT
GTCTGCCAGGTGATCGCTGATGTACTGACAAGCCTCGCGTACCCGATTATCCATCGGTGGATGGAGCGAC
TCGTTAATCGCTTCCATGCGCCGCAGTAACAATTGCTCAAGCAGATTTATCGCCAGCAGCTCCGAATAGC
GCCCTTCCCCTTGCCCGGCGTTAATGATTTGCCCAAACAGGTCGCTGAAATGCGGCTGGTGCGCTTCATC
CGGGCGAAAGAACCCCGTATTGGCAAATATTGACGGCCAGTTAAGCCATTCATGCCAGTAGGCGCGCGGA
CGAAAGTAAACCCACTGGTGATACCATTCGCGAGCCTCCGGATGACGACCGTAGTGATGAATCTCTCCTG
GCGGGAACAGCAAAATATCACCCGGTCGGCAAACAAATTCTCGTCCCTGATTTTTCACCACCCCCTGACC
GCGAATGGTGAGATTGAGAATATAACCTTTCATTCCCAGCGGTCGGTCGATAAAAAAATCGAGATAACCG
TTGGCCTCAATCGGCGTTAAACCCGCCACCAGATGGGCATTAAACGAGTATCCCGGCAGCAGGGGATCAT
TTTGCGCTTCAGCCATACTTTTCATACTCCCGCCATTCAGAGAAGAAACCAATTGTCCATATTGCATCAG
ACATTGCCGTCACTGCGTCTTTTACTGGCTCTTCTCGCTAACCAAACCGGTAACCCCGCTTATTAAAAGC
ATTCTGTAACAAAGCGGGACCAAAGCCATGACAAAAACGCGTAACAAAAGTGTCTATAATCACGGCAGAA
AAGTCCACATTGATTATTTGCACGGCGTCACACTTTGCTATGCCATAGCATTTTTATCCATAAGATTAGC
GGATCCTACCTGACGCTTTTTATCGCAACTCTCTACTGTTTCTCCATTTTCAATTTCTACTCTTGTAGAT
TCATAGCTCACGCTGTAGGTATCAATTTCTACTCTTGTAGATCCGGATCAAGAGCTACCAACTCTTTTTT
TTGAAGCTTGGGCCCGAACAAAAACTCGGATCCAAACTCGAGAGTATATTTTAGATGAAGATTATTTCTT
AATCTAGAAAAAAAAACCCCGCCCCTGACAGGGCGGGGTTTTTTTTACGTTAAGGGATTTTGGTCATGAG
ATTATCAAAAAGGATCTTCACCTAGATCCTTTTAAATTAAAAATGAAGTTTTAAATCAATCTAAAGTATA
TATGAGTAAACTTGGTCTGACAGCTATTCCTTTGCCCTCGGACGAGTGCTGGGGCGTCGGTTTCCACTAT
CGGCGAGTACTTCTACACAGCCATCGGTCCAGACGGCCGCGCTTCTGCGGGCGATTTGTGTACGCCCGAC
AGTCCCGGCTCCGGATCGGACGATTGCGTCGCATCGACCCTGCGCCCAAGCTGCATCATCGAAATTGCCG
TCAACCAAGCTCTGATAGAGTTGGTCAAGACCAATGCGGAGCATATACGCCCGGAGCCGCGGCGATCCTG
CAAGCTCCGGATGCCTCCGCTCGAAGTAGCGCGTCTGCTGCTCCATACAAGCCAACCACGGCCTCCAGAA
GAAGATGTTGGCGACCTCGTATTGGGAATCCCCGAACATCGCCTCGCTCCAGTCAATGACCGCTGTTATG
CGGCCATTGTCCGTCAGGACATTGTTGGAGCCGAAATCCGCGTGCACGAGGTGCCGGACTTCGGGGCAGT
CCTCGGCCCAAAGCATCAGCTCATCGAGAGCCTGCGCGACGGACGCACTGACGGTGTCGTCCATCACAGT
TTGCCAGTGATACACATGGGGATCAGCAATCGCGCATATGAAATCACGCCATGTAGTGTATTGACCGATT
CCTTGCGGTCCGAATGGGCCGAACCCGCTCGTCTGGCTAAGATCGGCCGCAGCGATCGCATCCATGGCCT
CCGCGACCGGCTGCAGAACAGCGGGCAGTTCGGTTTCAGGCAGGTCTTGCAACGTGACACCCTGTGCACG
GCGGGAGATGCAATAGGTCAGGCTCTCGCTGAATTCCCCAATGTCAAGCACTTCCGGAATCGGGAGCGCG
GCCGATGCAAAGTGCCGATAAACATAACGATCTTTGTAGAAACCATCGGCGCAGCTATTTACCCGCAGGA
CATATCCACGCCCTCCTACATCGAAGCTGAAAGCACGAGATTCTTCGCCCTCCGAGAGCTGCATCAGGTC
GGAGACGCTGTCGAACTTTTCGATCAGAAACTTCTCGACAGACGTCGCGGTGAGTTCAGGCTTTTTCATA
CTCTTCCTTTTTCAATATTATTGAAGCATTTATCAGGGTTATTGTCTCATGAGCGGATACATATTTGAAT
GAATTCAATCCATTTACTATGTTATGTTCTGAGGGGAGTGAAAATTCCCCTAATTCGATGAAGATTCTTG
CTCAATTGTTATCAGCTATGCGCCGACCAGAACACCTTGCCGATCAGCCAAACGTCTCTTCAGGCCACTG
ACTAGCGATAACTTTCCCCACAACGGAACAACTCTCATTGCATGGGATCATTGGGTACTGTGGGTTTAGT
GGTTGTAAAAACACCTGACCGCTATCCCTGATCAGTTTCTTGAAGGTAAACTCATCACCCCCAAGTCTGG
CTATGCAGAAATCACCTGGCTCAACAGCCTGCTCAGGGTCAACGAGAATTAACATTCCGTCAGGAAAGCT
TGGCTTGGAGCCTGTTGGTGCGGTCATGGAATTACCTTCAACCTCAAGCCAGAATGCAGAATCACTGGCT
TTTTTGGTTGTGCTTACCCATCTCTCCGCATCACCTTTGGTAAAGGTTCTAAGCTCAGGTGAGAACATCC
CTGCCTGAACATGAGAAAAAACAGGGTACTCATACTCACTTCTAAGTGACGGCTGCATACTAACCGCTTC
ATACATCTCGTAGATTTCTCTGGCGATTGAAGGGCTAAATTCTTCAACGCTAACTTTGAGAATTTTTGTA
AGCAATGCGGCGTTATAAGCATTTAATGCATTGATGCCATTAAATAAAGCACCAACGCCTGACTGCCCCA
TCCCCATCTTGTCTGCGACAGATTCCTGGGATAAGCCAAGTTCATTTTTCTTTTTTTCATAAATTGCTTT
AAGGCGACGTGCGTCCTCAAGCTGCTCTTGTGTTAATGGTTTCTTTTTTGTGCTCATACGTTAAATCTAT
CACCGCAAGGGATAAATATCTAACACCGTGCGTGTTGACTATTTTACCTCTGGCGGTGATAATGGTTGCA
TGTACTAAGGAGGTTGTATGGAACAACGAGATGTGTATAAGAGACAGCTGACGGGTTTTGCTGCCCGCAA
ACGGGCTGTTCTGGTGTTGCTAGTTTGTTATCAGAATCGCAGATCCGGCTTCAGCCGGTTTGCCGGCTGA
AAGCGCTATTTCTTCCAGAATTGCCATGATTTTTTCCCCACGGGAGGCGTCACTGGCTCCCGTGTTGTCG
GCAGCTTTGATTCGATAAGCAGCATCGCCTGTTTCAGGCTGTCTATGTGTGACTGTTGAGCTGTAACAAG
TTGTCTCAGGTGTTCAATTTCATGTTCTAGTTGCTTTGTTTTACTGGTTTCACCTGTTCTATTAGGTGTT
ACATGCTGTTCATCTGTTACATTGTCGATCTGTTCATGGTGAACAGCTTTGAATGCACCAAAAACTCGTA
AAAGCTCTGATGTATCTATCTTTTTTACACCGTTTTCATCTGTGCATATGGACAGTTTTCCCTTTGATAT
GTAACGGTGAACAGTTGTTCTACTTTTGTTTGTTAGTCTTGATGCTTCACTGATAGATACAAGAGCCATA
AGAACCTCAGATCCTTCCGTATTTAGCCAGTATGTTCTCTAGTGTGGTTCGTTGTTTTTGCGTGAGCCAT
GAGAACGAACCATTGAGATCATACTTACTTTGCATGTCACTCAAAAATTTTGCCTCAAAACTGGTGAGCT
GAATTTTTGCAGTTAAAGCATCGTGTAGTGTTTTTCTTAGTCCGTTATGTAGGTAGGAATCTGATGTAAT
GGTTGTTGGTATTTTGTCACCATTCATTTTTATCTGGTTGTTCTCAAGTTCGGTTACGAGATCCATTTGT
CTATCTAGTTCAACTTGGAAAATCAACGTATCAGTCGGGCGGCCTCGCTTATCAACCACCAATTTCATAT
TGCTGTAAGTGTTTAAATCTTTACTTATTGGTTTCAAAACCCATTGGTTAAGCCTTTTAAACTCATGGTA
GTTATTTTCAAGCATTAACATGAACTTAAATTCATCAAGGCTAATCTCTATATTTGCCTTGTGAGTTTTC
TTTTGTGTTAGTTCTTTTAATAACCACTCATAAATCCTCATAGAGTATTTGTTTTCAAAAGACTTAACAT
GTTCCAGATTATATTTTATGAATTTTTTTAACTGGAAAAGATAAGGCAATATCTCTTCACTAAAAACTAA
TTCTAATTTTTCGCTTGAGAACTTGGCATAGTTTGTCCACTGGAAAATCTCAAAGCCTTTAACCAAAGGA
TTCCTGATTTCCACAGTTCTCGTCATCAGCTCTCTGGTTGCTTTAGCTAATACACCATAAGCATTTTCCC
TACTGATGTTCATCATCTGAACGTATTGGTTATAAGTGAACGATACCGTCCGTTCTTTCCTTGTAGGGTT
TTCAATCGTGGGGTTGAGTAGTGCCACACAGCATAAAATTAGCTTGGTTTCATGCTCCGTTAAGTCATAG
CGACTAATCGCTAGTTCATTTGCTTTGAAAACAACTAATTCAGACATACATCTCAATTGGTCTAGGTGAT
TTTAATCACTATACCAATTGAGATGGGCTAGTCAATGATAATTACTAGTCCTTTTCCTTTGAGTTGTGGG
TATCTGTAAATTCTGCTAGACCTTTGCTGGAAAACTTGTAAATTCTGCTAGACCCTCTGTAAATTCCGCT
AGACCTTTGTGTGTTTTTTTTGTTTATATTCAAGTGGTTATAATTTATAGAATAAAGAAAGAATAAAAAA
AGATAAAAAGAATAGATCCCAGCCCTGTGTATAACTCACTACTTTAGTCAGTTCCGCAGTATTACAAAAG
GATGTCGCAAACGCTGTTTGCTCCTCTACAAAACAGACCTTAAAACCCTAAAGGCTTAAGTAGCACCCTC
GCAAGCTCGGGCAAATCGCTGAATATTCCTTTTGTCTCCGACCATCAGGCACCTGAGTCGCTGTCTTTTT
CGTGACATTCAGTTCGCTGCGCTCACGGCTCTGGCAGTGAATGGGGGTAAATGGCACTACAGGCGCCTTT
TATGGATTCATGCAAGGAAACTACCCATAATACAAGAAAAGCCCGTCACGGGCTTCTCAGGGCGTTTTAT
GGCGGGTCTGCTATGTGGTGCTATCTGACTTTTTGCTGTTCAGCAGTTCCTGCCCTCTGATTTTCCAGTC
TGACCACTTCGGATTATCCCGTGACAGGTCATTCAGACTGGCTAATGCACCCAGTAAGGCAGCGGTATCA
TCAACAGGCTTACCCGTCTTACTGTCCA
